Addgene plasmid #211168: pBiT3.1-C_WDR48:1-677
Purpose: Mammalian expression of full-length human WDR48. C-terminal HiBiT tag.
Depositing lab: Cheryl Arrowsmith. Depositing organization: University of Toronto. Publication: A Target Class Ligandability Evaluation of WD40 Repeat-Containing Proteins. Ackloo S, Li F, Szewczyk M, Seitova A, Loppnau P, Zeng H, Xu J, Ahmad S, Arnautova YA, Baghaie AJ, Beldar S, Bolotokova A, Centrella PA, Chau I, Clark MA, Cuozzo JW, Dehghani-Tafti S, Disch JS, Dong A, Dumas A, Feng JA, Ghiabi P, Gibson E, Gilmer J, Goldman B, Green SR, Guie MA, Guilinger JP, Harms N, Herasymenko O, Houliston S, Hutchinson A, Kearnes S, Keefe AD, Kimani SW, Kramer T, Kutera M, Kwak HA, Lento C, Li Y, Liu J, Loup J, Machado RAC, Mulhern CJ, Perveen S, Righetto GL, Riley P, Shrestha S, Sigel EA, Silva M, Sintchak MD, Slakman BL, Taylor RD, Thompson J, Torng W, Underkoffler C, von Rechenberg M, Walsh RT, Watson I, Wilson DJ, Wolf E, Yadav M, Yazdi AK, Zhang J, Zhang Y, Santhakumar V, Edwards AM, Barsyte-Lovejoy D, Schapira M, Brown PJ, Halabelian L, Arrowsmith CH. J Med Chem. 2025 Jan 23;68(2):1092-1112. doi: 10.1021/acs.jmedchem.4c02010. Epub 2024 Nov 4. PubMed 39495097.
Backbone
  Vector backbone: pBiT3.1-C
  Backbone manufacturer: Promega
  Vector type: Mammalian Expression
  Selectable markers: Neomycin (select with G418)
Growth in bacteria
  Bacterial resistance: Kanamycin, 50 μg/mL
  Growth temperature: 37°C
  Growth strain: DH5alpha
  Copy number: High Copy
Gene/Insert
  Gene/Insert name: WDR48:M1-T677
  Species: H. sapiens (human)
  Insert size (bp): 2031
  Mutation: wild type
  Entrez Gene: WDR48 (a.k.a. Bun62, P80, SPG60, UAF1)
  Promoter: CMV
  Tag / fusion protein: GSSGGSSGVSGWRLFKKIS (C terminal on insert)
  Cloning method: Ligation Independent Cloning
  Sequencing primers: 5′ T7; 3′ TTGCTCAGCGGTGGCAGCAG
Resource information
  A portion of this plasmid was derived from a plasmid made by: Mammalian Gene Collection (BC026353)
Terms and licenses: Academic/Nonprofit Terms; Industry Terms: Not Available to Industry
Depositor comments: 5' Cloning Site: EcoR1 (not destroyed), 3' Cloning Site: Xho1 (not destroyed).
How to cite: pBiT3.1-C_WDR48:1-677 was a gift from Cheryl Arrowsmith (Addgene plasmid # 211168 ; http://n2t.net/addgene:211168 ; RRID:Addgene_211168)
