[The description below was written by a language model from this plasmid's Addgene catalogue record and pLannotate feature annotations shown in this document.]
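Description:
pBiT3.1-C_WDR48:1-677 is a mammalian expression plasmid built on the Promega pBiT3.1-C backbone that produces full-length, wild-type human WDR48 (also known as UAF1; residues M1 to T677, a 2,031 bp open reading frame) carrying a C-terminal HiBiT tag. The coding sequence, derived from a Mammalian Gene Collection clone, was inserted by ligation-independent cloning between EcoRI and XhoI sites that remain intact. Expression is driven by the human CMV immediate-early enhancer and promoter, followed by a chimeric β-globin/immunoglobulin intron that aids mRNA processing. A T7 promoter lies just upstream of the insert and serves as the 5′ sequencing primer site. The tag is a short glycine/serine linker joined to the HiBiT peptide, the small fragment of split NanoLuc luciferase that binds the LgBiT partner with high affinity to reconstitute luminescence. An SV40 polyadenylation signal is annotated downstream of the fusion. A small "SET1" fragment annotated after the WDR48 reading frame is probably an incidental match rather than a functional element.

In bacteria the plasmid replicates from a high-copy ColE1/pUC-type origin and is selected with kanamycin through an EM7-driven neo (nptII) gene. The catalogue lists neomycin/G418 as the mammalian selectable marker, yet the feature table shows no eukaryotic promoter directly upstream of neo. It does show a separate SV40 promoter–blasticidin S deaminase cassette with a synthetic poly(A) signal, which the catalogue entry does not mention. A single loxP site is also annotated. The construct was deposited with a study assessing the ligandability of WD40-repeat proteins. A HiBiT-tagged WDR48 would suit luminescence-based measurement of the protein's abundance or of ligand engagement in cells, though the record states only mammalian expression as the purpose.
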