Features (pLannotate 1.2.2; 17 found; start..end, strand, type, name):
     24..105     -  polyA_signal   SV40 poly(A) signal: SV40 polyadenylation signal
    128..211     -  CDS            large T antigen (fragment): large T antigen from SV40 (simian virus 40)
    276..641     +  enhancer       CMV enhancer: human cytomegalovirus immediate early enhancer
    643..842     +  promoter       CMV promoter: human cytomegalovirus (CMV) immediate early promoter
    981..1113    +  intron         chimeric intron: chimera between introns from human β-globin and immunoglobulin heavy chain genes
   1157..1175    +  promoter       T7 promoter: promoter for bacteriophage T7 RNA polymerase
   1243..3273    +  CDS            WDR48: WDR48_HUMAN - Also known as KIAA1449 From Homo sapiens (Human).
   3369..3396    +  CDS            SET1 (fragment): solubility-enhancement tag derived from T7 phage gene 10B
   3422..3543    -  polyA_signal   SV40 poly(A) signal: SV40 polyadenylation signal
   3566..3634    -  CDS            large T antigen (fragment): large T antigen from SV40 (simian virus 40)
   3658..3691    +  protein_bind   loxP: Cre-mediated recombination occurs in the 8-bp core sequence (GCATACAT). Cre recombinase
   3701..3748    +  promoter       EM7 promoter: synthetic bacterial promoter&nbsp
   3780..4571    +  CDS            neo: KKA2_KLEPN - Also known as kan, nptII. Experimental evidence at protein level: Swiss-Prot protein existence level 1. Resistance to kanamycin, neomycin, paromomycin, ribostamycin, butirosin and gentamicin B. From Klebsiella pneumoniae.
   4732..5320    -  rep_origin     ori: high-copy-number ColE1/pMB1/pBR322/pUC origin of replication
   5446..5494    -  polyA_signal   poly(A) signal: synthetic polyadenylation signal
   5518..5916    -  CDS            BSD: blasticidin S deaminase; Aspergillus terreus BSD; confers resistance to blasticidin
   5947..6304    -  promoter       SV40 promoter: SV40 enhancer and early promoter
>Addgene plasmid #211168 | pBiT3.1-C_WDR48:1-677 | addgene full sequence | sequence record 425867 | Addgene NGS Result
AAGACGCGTTAATTAAGACGTCGGCAGTGAAAAAAATGCTTTATTTGTGAAATTTGTGATGCTATTGCTT
TATTTGTAACCATTATAAGCTGCAATAAACAAGTTAACAACAACAATTGCATTCATTTTATGTTTCAGGT
TCAGGGGGAGGTGTGGGAGGTTTTTTAAAGCAAGTAAAACCTCTACAAATGTGGTATGGCTGATTATGAT
CCGCGGCCGCAATACGTCGACGTTATCAGCTGACTTCGTACGAGAGCCTAGGATTATGGCGCGCCACTAG
TTATTAATAGTAATCAATTACGGGGTCATTAGTTCATAGCCCATATATGGAGTTCCGCGTTACATAACTT
ACGGTAAATGGCCCGCCTGGCTGACCGCCCAACGACCCCCGCCCATTGACGTCAATAATGACGTATGTTC
CCATAGTAACGCCAATAGGGACTTTCCATTGACGTCAATGGGTGGAGTATTTACGGTAAACTGCCCACTT
GGCAGTACATCAAGTGTATCATATGCCAAGTCCGCCCCCTATTGACGTCAATGACGGTAAATGGCCCGCC
TGGCATTATGCCCAGTACATGACCTTACGGGACTTTCCTACTTGGCAGTACATCTACGTATTAGTCATCG
CTATTACCATGGTGATGCGGTTTTGGCAGTACACCAATGGGCGTGGATAGCGGTTTGACTCACGGGGATT
TCCAAGTCTCCACCCCATTGACGTCAATGGGAGTTTGTTTTGGCACCAAAATCAACGGGACTTTCCAAAA
TGTCGTAATAACCCCGCCCCGTTGACGCAAATGGGCGGTAGGCGTGTACGGTGGGAGGTCTATATAAGCA
GAGCTGGTTTAGTGAACCGTCAGATCACTAGAATCTTTATTGCGGTAGTTTATCACAGTTAAATTGCTAA
CGCAGTCAGTGCTTCTGACACAACAGTCTCGAACTTAAGCTGCAGAAGTTGGTCGTGAGGCACTGGGCAG
GTAAGTATCAAGGTTACAAGACAGGTTTAAGGAGACCAATAGAAACTGGGCTTGTCGAGACAGAGAAGAC
TCTTGCGTTTCTGATAGGCACCTATTGGTCTTACTGACATCCACTTTGCCTTTCTCTCCACAGGTGTCCA
CTCCCAGTTCAATTACAGCTCTTAAGGCTAGAGTATTAATACGACTCACTATAGGGGCGATCGCAACAAG
CTTCGGGAAGATCTGGAGCTAGCGGCGGGGGATCCGGTGGGAATTCGACACCATGGCGGCCCATCACCGG
CAGAACACAGCAGGGCGGAGGAAAGTGCAGGTTTCCTATGTTATTCGAGATGAAGTGGAGAAGTACAACC
GAAATGGAGTCAATGCTCTGCAGCTGGATCCAGCACTAAATAGACTTTTCACAGCCGGTCGAGACTCTAT
CATAAGAATATGGAGTGTCAATCAGCACAAGCAAGATCCATATATAGCATCTATGGAACACCATACTGAT
TGGGTAAACGACATTGTACTCTGTTGTAATGGGAAAACATTAATATCTGCTTCTTCTGACACGACAGTAA
AAGTATGGAATGCACACAAGGGATTTTGCATGTCAACATTAAGGACACATAAGGATTACGTAAAGGCCTT
AGCATATGCCAAGGATAAAGAACTAGTAGCATCAGCTGGGTTGGACAGACAAATATTCCTTTGGGATGTG
AATACTCTAACAGCATTGACTGCCTCAAATAACACTGTCACAACTTCTTCTTTAAGTGGAAACAAAGATT
CCATTTATAGCCTGGCCATGAATCAACTGGGAACAATCATTGTATCAGGGTCCACTGAAAAGGTGTTACG
GGTATGGGATCCAAGAACATGTGCAAAACTAATGAAGCTTAAAGGGCACACGGATAATGTGAAGGCATTG
CTATTAAACAGAGATGGCACGCAATGCCTGTCAGGCAGTTCTGATGGGACAATTCGCCTTTGGTCCCTTG
GCCAGCAGAGATGTATAGCAACATACCGAGTCCATGATGAAGGTGTTTGGGCGCTGCAAGTCAATGATGC
CTTCACACATGTGTATTCTGGTGGAAGGGACAGGAAGATTTATTGTACAGACCTAAGAAACCCTGACATT
CGGGTGCTAATTTGTGAAGAAAAAGCACCAGTTCTCAAGATGGAGCTTGATAGATCAGCTGATCCTCCTC
CTGCAATTTGGGTTGCAACAACTAAGTCTACAGTAAATAAATGGACTTTGAAAGGAATTCATAATTTTAG
AGCCTCTGGAGATTATGACAATGACTGTACAAATCCTATAACACCTCTTTGTACACAACCTGACCAGGTT
ATTAAAGGGGGTGCTAGTATTATTCAGTGCCACATTCTTAATGATAAGAGACATATATTAACCAAAGATA
CCAATAATAATGTGGCATATTGGGATGTATTGAAGGCATGTAAAGTTGAAGATCTGGGCAAAGTGGATTT
TGAAGATGAAATTAAGAAAAGATTTAAAATGGTGTATGTGCCAAATTGGTTCTCAGTAGACTTAAAAACA
GGGATGTTAACTATTACTTTGGATGAAAGTGATTGTTTTGCTGCCTGGGTTTCTGCAAAAGATGCTGGTT
TCAGCAGCCCTGATGGGTCAGATCCAAAATTGAATTTAGGAGGACTTTTACTCCAAGCACTCCTGGAATA
TTGGCCTAGAACACATGTGAATCCAATGGATGAAGAGGAAAATGAAGTAAACCATGTAAATGGGGAGCAG
GAGAACCGAGTGCAGAAGGGAAATGGATATTTTCAAGTGCCCCCACATACACCCGTGATCTTTGGTGAAG
CTGGAGGTCGCACACTGTTCAGGCTGCTCTGCCGAGATTCCGGGGGTGAGACTGAGTCTATGCTTCTTAA
TGAAACAGTGCCACAATGGGTAATTGACATCACTGTGGATAAAAATATGCCCAAATTCAACAAAATTCCT
TTCTACCTCCAACCTCATGCATCTTCAGGAGCAAAAACCTTAAAAAAAGATAGACTCTCTGCTAGTGACA
TGCTCCAAGTCCGAAAAGTTATGGAACATGTTTATGAAAAAATTATCAACTTGGATAATGAGTCTCAAAC
CACTAGCTCTTCTAATAATGAAAAACCAGGAGAACAGGAAAAAGAAGAAGATATTGCTGTGTTGGCAGAG
GAGAAAATTGAACTTTTGTGCCAAGACCAGGTTTTGGATCCAAATATGGACCTTCGAACAGTGAAACACT
TCATATGGAAGAGCGGTGGAGACCTCACCCTCCATTACCGTCAGAAGTCCACGGGCTCGAGCGGTGGGAG
CTCCGGTGTGAGCGGCTGGCGGCTGTTCAAGAAGATTAGCTAAGTTTAAACGGCCGCGACTCTAGACTGC
AGGCATGCAAGCTGATTTGGCTGCTGCCACCGCTGAGCAAGGCCGCTTCGAGCAGACATGATAAGATACA
TTGATGAGTTTGGACAAACCACAACTAGAATGCAGTGAAAAAAATGCTTTATTTGTGAAATTTGTGATGC
TATTGCTTTATTTGTAACCATTATAAGCTGCAATAAACAAGTTAACAACAACAATTGCATTCATTTTATG
TTTCAGGTTCAGGGGGAGATGTGGGAGGTTTTTTTAAGCAAGTAAAACCTCTACAAATGTGGTAAAATCT
TAATTAAGACTTCTAATATAACTTCGTATAGCATACATTATACGAAGTTATGGTTCCACTGTTGACAATT
AATCATCGGCATAGTATATCGGCATAGTATAATACGACAAGGTGAGGAACTAAACCCAGGAGGCAGATCA
TGATTGAACAAGATGGATTGCACGCAGGTTCTCCGGCCGCTTGGGTGGAGAGGCTATTCGGCTATGACTG
GGCACAACAGACAATCGGCTGCTCTGATGCCGCCGTGTTCCGGCTGTCAGCGCAGGGGCGCCCGGTTCTT
TTTGTCAAGACCGACCTGTCCGGTGCCCTGAATGAACTGCAGGACGAGGCAGCGCGGCTATCGTGGCTGG
CCACGACGGGCGTTCCTTGCGCAGCTGTGCTCGACGTTGTCACTGAAGCGGGAAGGGACTGGCTGCTATT
GGGCGAAGTGCCGGGGCAGGATCTCCTGTCATCTCACCTTGCTCCTGCCGAGAAAGTATCCATCATGGCT
GATGCAATGCGGCGGCTGCATACGCTTGATCCGGCTACCTGCCCATTCGACCACCAAGCGAAACATCGCA
TCGAGCGAGCACGTACTCGGATGGAAGCCGGTCTTGTCGATCAGGATGATCTGGACGAAGAGCATCAGGG
GCTCGCGCCAGCCGAACTGTTCGCCAGGCTCAAGGCGCGCATGCCCGACGGCGAGGATCTCGTCGTGACC
CATGGCGATGCCTGCTTGCCGAATATCATGGTGGAAAATGGCCGCTTTTCTGGATTCATCGACTGTGGCC
GGCTGGGTGTGGCGGACCGCTATCAGGACATAGCGTTGGCTACCCGTGATATTGCTGAAGAGCTTGGCGG
CGAATGGGCTGACCGCTTCCTCGTGCTTTACGGTATCGCCGCTCCCGATTCGCAGCGCATCGCCTTCTAT
CGCCTTCTTGACGAGTTCTTCTGATTCGAAATGACCGACCAAGCGACGCCCAACCGGTATCAGCTCACTC
AAAGGCGGTAATACGGTTATCCACAGAATCAGGGGATAACGCAGGAAAGAACATGTGAGCAAAAGGCCAG
CAAAAGGCCAGGAACCGTAAAAAGGCCGCGTTGCTGGCGTTTTTCCATAGGCTCCGCCCCCCTGACGAGC
ATCACAAAAATCGACGCTCAAGTCAGAGGTGGCGAAACCCGACAGGACTATAAAGATACCAGGCGTTTCC
CCCTGGAAGCTCCCTCGTGCGCTCTCCTGTTCCGACCCTGCCGCTTACCGGATACCTGTCCGCCTTTCTC
CCTTCGGGAAGCGTGGCGCTTTCTCATAGCTCACGCTGTAGGTATCTCAGTTCGGTGTAGGTCGTTCGCT
CCAAGCTGGGCTGTGTGCACGAACCCCCCGTTCAGCCCGACCGCTGCGCCTTATCCGGTAACTATCGTCT
TGAGTCCAACCCGGTAAGACACGACTTATCGCCACTGGCAGCAGCCACTGGTAACAGGATTAGCAGAGCG
AGGTATGTAGGCGGTGCTACAGAGTTCTTGAAGTGGTGGCCTAACTACGGCTACACTAGAAGGACAGTAT
TTGGTATCTGCGCTCTGCTGAAGCCAGTTACCTTCGGAAAAAGAGTTGGTAGCTCTTGATCCGGCAAACA
AACCACCGCTGGTAGCGGTGGTTTTTTTGTTTGCAAGCAGCAGATTACGCGCAGAAAAAAAGGATTTCAA
GAAGATCCTTTGATCTTTTCTACGGGGTCTGACGCTCAGTGGAACGAAAACTCACGTTAAGGGATTTTGG
TCATGAGATTATCAAAAAGGATCTTCACCTAGATCCTTTTATAGTCCGGAATCGTCACACAAAAAACCAA
CACACAGATGTAATGAAAATAAAGATATTTTATTGCGGCCATCGTGATGGCTAGAGTTTAGCCCTCCCAC
ACATAACCAGAGGGCAGCAATTCACGAATCCCAACTGCCGTCGGCTGTCCATCACTGTCCTTCACTATGG
CTTTGATCCCAGGATGCAGATCGAGAAGCACCTGTCGGCACCGTCCGCAGGGGCTCAAGATGCCCCTGTT
CTCATTTCCGATCGCGACGATACAAGTCAGGTTGCCAGCTGCCGCAGCAGCAGCAGTGCCCAGCACCACG
AGTTCTGCACAAGGTCCCCCAGTAAAATGATATACATTGACACCAGTGAAGATGCGGCCGTCGCTAGAGA
GAGCTGCGCTGGCGACGCTGTAGTCTTCAGAGATGGGGATGCTGTTGATTGTAGCCGTTGCTCTTTCAAT
GAGGGTGGATTCTTCTTGAGACAAAGGCTTGGCCATGGTGGCGCTAGTGTCAGAAGAATCGAGCTTTTTG
CAAAAGCCTAGGCCTCCAAAAAAGCCTCCTCACTACTTCTGGAATAGCTCAGAGGCCGAGGCGGCCTCGG
CCTCTGCATAAATAAAAAAAATTAGTCAGCCATGGGGCGGAGAATGGGCGGAACTGGGCGGAGTTAGGGG
CGGGATGGGCGGAGTTAGGGGCGGGACTATGGTTGCTGACTAATTGAGATGCATGCTTTGCATACTTCTG
CCTGCTGGGGAGCCTGGGGACTTTCCACACCTGGTTGCTGACTAATTGAGATGCATGCTTTGCATACTTC
TGCCTGCTGGGGAGCCTGGGGACTTTCCACACCCTAACTGACACACATTCCACAGCTGGTTCTTTCCGCC
TCAGAAGGTACCTAACCAAGTTCCTCTTTCAGAGGTTATTTCAGGCCATGGTGCTGCGC
