>Addgene plasmid #211168 | pBiT3.1-C_WDR48:1-677 | depositor partial sequence | sequence record 411814 | Insert sequence
ATGGCGGCCCATCACCGGCAGAACACAGCAGGGCGGAGGAAAGTGCAGGTTTCCTATGTTATTCGAGATG
AAGTGGAGAAGTACAACCGAAATGGAGTCAATGCTCTGCAGCTGGATCCAGCACTAAATAGACTTTTCAC
AGCCGGTCGAGACTCTATCATAAGAATATGGAGTGTCAATCAGCACAAGCAAGATCCATATATAGCATCT
ATGGAACACCATACTGATTGGGTAAACGACATTGTACTCTGTTGTAATGGGAAAACATTAATATCTGCTT
CTTCTGACACGACAGTAAAAGTATGGAATGCACACAAGGGATTTTGCATGTCAACATTAAGGACACATAA
GGATTACGTAAAGGCCTTAGCATATGCCAAGGATAAAGAACTAGTAGCATCAGCTGGGTTGGACAGACAA
ATATTCCTTTGGGATGTGAATACTCTAACAGCATTGACTGCCTCAAATAACACTGTCACAACTTCTTCTT
TAAGTGGAAACAAAGATTCCATTTATAGCCTGGCCATGAATCAACTGGGAACAATCATTGTATCAGGGTC
CACTGAAAAGGTGTTACGGGTATGGGATCCAAGAACATGTGCAAAACTAATGAAGCTTAAAGGGCACACG
GATAATGTGAAGGCATTGCTATTAAACAGAGATGGCACGCAATGCCTGTCAGGCAGTTCTGATGGGACAA
TTCGCCTTTGGTCCCTTGGCCAGCAGAGATGTATAGCAACATACCGAGTCCATGATGAAGGTGTTTGGGC
GCTGCAAGTCAATGATGCCTTCACACATGTGTATTCTGGTGGAAGGGACAGGAAGATTTATTGTACAGAC
CTAAGAAACCCTGACATTCGGGTGCTAATTTGTGAAGAAAAAGCACCAGTTCTCAAGATGGAGCTTGATA
GATCAGCTGATCCTCCTCCTGCAATTTGGGTTGCAACAACTAAGTCTACAGTAAATAAATGGACTTTGAA
AGGAATTCATAATTTTAGAGCCTCTGGAGATTATGACAATGACTGTACAAATCCTATAACACCTCTTTGT
ACACAACCTGACCAGGTTATTAAAGGGGGTGCTAGTATTATTCAGTGCCACATTCTTAATGATAAGAGAC
ATATATTAACCAAAGATACCAATAATAATGTGGCATATTGGGATGTATTGAAGGCATGTAAAGTTGAAGA
TCTGGGCAAAGTGGATTTTGAAGATGAAATTAAGAAAAGATTTAAAATGGTGTATGTGCCAAATTGGTTC
TCAGTAGACTTAAAAACAGGGATGTTAACTATTACTTTGGATGAAAGTGATTGTTTTGCTGCCTGGGTTT
CTGCAAAAGATGCTGGTTTCAGCAGCCCTGATGGGTCAGATCCAAAATTGAATTTAGGAGGACTTTTACT
CCAAGCACTCCTGGAATATTGGCCTAGAACACATGTGAATCCAATGGATGAAGAGGAAAATGAAGTAAAC
CATGTAAATGGGGAGCAGGAGAACCGAGTGCAGAAGGGAAATGGATATTTTCAAGTGCCCCCACATACAC
CCGTGATCTTTGGTGAAGCTGGAGGTCGCACACTGTTCAGGCTGCTCTGCCGAGATTCCGGGGGTGAGAC
TGAGTCTATGCTTCTTAATGAAACAGTGCCACAATGGGTAATTGACATCACTGTGGATAAAAATATGCCC
AAATTCAACAAAATTCCTTTCTACCTCCAACCTCATGCATCTTCAGGAGCAAAAACCTTAAAAAAAGATA
GACTCTCTGCTAGTGACATGCTCCAAGTCCGAAAAGTTATGGAACATGTTTATGAAAAAATTATCAACTT
GGATAATGAGTCTCAAACCACTAGCTCTTCTAATAATGAAAAACCAGGAGAACAGGAAAAAGAAGAAGAT
ATTGCTGTGTTGGCAGAGGAGAAAATTGAACTTTTGTGCCAAGACCAGGTTTTGGATCCAAATATGGACC
TTCGAACAGTGAAACACTTCATATGGAAGAGCGGTGGAGACCTCACCCTCCATTACCGTCAGAAGTCCAC
G
